Addgene plasmid #144820: TFORF3344
Purpose: Lentiviral vector for overexpressing transcription factor ORFs with unique 24-bp barcodes. Barcodes facilitate identification of transcription factors in pooled screens.
Depositing lab: Feng Zhang. Depositing organization: Broad Institute. Publication: A transcription factor atlas of directed differentiation. Joung J, Ma S, Tay T, Geiger-Schuller KR, Kirchgatterer PC, Verdine VK, Guo B, Arias-Garcia MA, Allen WE, Singh A, Kuksenko O, Abudayyeh OO, Gootenberg JS, Fu Z, Macrae RK, Buenrostro JD, Regev A, Zhang F. Cell. 2023 Jan 5;186(1):209-229.e26. doi: 10.1016/j.cell.2022.11.026. PubMed 36608654.
Backbone
  Vector backbone: pLX_TRC317
  Backbone manufacturer: Broad Institute Genetic Perturbation Platform
  Backbone size w/o insert (bp): 8264
  Vector type: Mammalian Expression, Lentiviral
  Selectable markers: Puromycin
Growth in bacteria
  Bacterial resistance: Ampicillin, 100 μg/mL
  Growth temperature: 37°C
  Growth strain: NEB Stable
  Copy number: High Copy
Gene/Insert
  Gene/Insert name: ZNF280A
  Species: H. sapiens (human)
  Insert size (bp): 1832
  Entrez Gene: ZNF280A (a.k.a. 3'OY11.1, SUHW1, ZNF280, ZNF636)
  Promoter: EF1a
  Tag / fusion protein: V5 (C terminal on insert)
  Cloning method: Gateway Cloning
  Sequencing primers: 5′ GGGTGGAGACTGAAGTTAGGCCAG; 3′ CACATAGCGTAAAAGGAGCAACATAG
Resource information
  A portion of this plasmid was derived from a plasmid made by: Broad Institute Genetic Perturbation Platform
Terms and licenses: Academic/Nonprofit Terms; Industry Terms: Not Available to Industry
Depositor comments: NM_080740.4 Please test multiple small colonies in case of plasmid recombination. To make this collection available in a timely manner, a portion of this collection was not fully sequenced by Addgene. If an Addgene verified full plasmid sequence is not available, please contact us prior to placing an order to request the full sequence.
How to cite: TFORF3344 was a gift from Feng Zhang (Addgene plasmid # 144820 ; http://n2t.net/addgene:144820 ; RRID:Addgene_144820)
