[The description below was written by a language model from this plasmid's Addgene catalogue record and pLannotate feature annotations shown in this document.]
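Description:
TFORF3344 is a third-generation-style, self-inactivating lentiviral expression plasmid built on the pLX_TRC317 backbone from the Broad Institute Genetic Perturbation Platform. It carries the human zinc finger protein ZNF280A as one member of a barcoded transcription factor ORF collection. In bacteria it is maintained through a high-copy ColE1/pUC-type origin and selected with ampicillin via the β-lactamase gene. An f1 origin and remnants of a lac/T7/T3 cloning region are also present in the plasmid backbone. The depositor notes that the plasmid can recombine, as is common for LTR-containing vectors.

The viral genome is transcribed from an RSV promoter fused to a truncated HIV-1 5' LTR and contains the Ψ packaging signal, a gag fragment, the RRE for Rev-dependent nuclear export, a cPPT/CTS, WPRE to enhance transcript expression, and a ΔU3 3' LTR followed by an SV40 polyadenylation signal. Two expression units lie between the LTRs. An SV40 early promoter drives puromycin N-acetyltransferase for selection of transduced mammalian cells, and downstream an EF-1α promoter drives the ZNF280A ORF. The ORF was inserted by Gateway cloning and is flanked by attB1 and attB2 sites, with a C-terminal V5 epitope tag read through after attB2 for detection.

According to the record, each construct in the collection carries a unique 24-bp barcode, although the feature table does not annotate it. The barcode allows the overexpressed factor to be identified by sequencing in pooled screens. The vector is intended for stable overexpression of ZNF280A in mammalian cells, for example in screens of transcription factors that direct cell differentiation.
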