Features (pLannotate 1.2.2; 34 found; start..end, strand, type, name):
      5..231     +  promoter       RSV promoter: Rous sarcoma virus enhancer/promoter
    232..412     +  LTR            5' LTR (truncated): truncated 5' long terminal repeat (LTR) from HIV-1
    459..584     +  misc_feature   HIV-1 Ψ: packaging signal of human immunodeficiency virus type 1
    568..931     +  CDS            HIV-1 gag (fragment): gag protein from human immunodeficiency virus 1; gag
   1077..1310    +  misc_feature   RRE: The Rev response element (RRE) of HIV-1 allows for Rev-dependent mRNA export from the nucleus to the cytoplasm.
   1687..1713    +  CDS            Rev (fragment): human immunodeficiency virus 1 (HIV-1) Rev protein; rev; enhances nuclear export of unspliced and incompletely spliced viral mRNAs
   1720..1743    +  promoter       SV40 promoter (fragment): SV40 early promoter
   1744..1815    +  promoter       SV40 promoter (fragment): SV40 enhancer and early promoter
   1839..1974    +  rep_origin     SV40 ori: SV40 origin of replication
   2020..2616    +  CDS            PuroR (fragment): puromycin N-acetyltransferase; pac from Streptomyces; confers resistance to puromycin
   2665..2782    +  misc_feature   cPPT/CTS: central polypurine tract and central termination sequence of HIV-1
   2847..2913    +  CDS            small t antigen (fragment): SV40 (simian virus 40) small t antigen
   2920..4098    +  promoter       EF-1α promoter: strong constitutive promoter for human elongation factor EF-1α
   4119..4136    +  protein_bind   attB1 (fragment): mutant version of attB; core recombination site for the Gateway® BP reaction BP Clonase™
   4142..5767    +  CDS            ZNF280A: Z280A_HUMAN - Also known as SUHW1, ZNF280, ZNF636. Experimental evidence at protein level: Swiss-Prot protein existence level 1. May function as a transcription factor. From Homo sapiens (Human).
   5770..5793    -  protein_bind   attB2: mutant version of attB; recombination site for the Gateway® BP reaction BP Clonase™
   5801..5842    +  CDS            V5 tag: epitope tag from simian virus 5
   5858..5911    +  promoter       U6 promoter (fragment): RNA polymerase III promoter for human U6 snRNA
   5953..6541    +  misc_feature   WPRE: woodchuck hepatitis virus posttranscriptional regulatory element
   6592..6611    +  misc_feature   cPPT/CTS (fragment): central polypurine tract and central termination sequence of HIV-1
   6613..6846    +  LTR            3' LTR (ΔU3): self-inactivating 3' long terminal repeat (LTR) from HIV-1
   6924..7045    +  polyA_signal   SV40 poly(A) signal: SV40 polyadenylation signal
   7085..7220    +  rep_origin     SV40 ori: SV40 origin of replication
   7241..7259    -  promoter       T7 promoter: promoter for bacteriophage T7 RNA polymerase
   7267..7422    +  CDS            lacZα (fragment): LacZα fragment of β-galactosidase; lacZ fragment
   7427..7855    +  rep_origin     f1 ori (sequence partly withheld): f1 bacteriophage origin of replication; arrow indicates direction of (+) strand synthesis
   7908..8012    +  promoter       AmpR promoter: bla
   8013..8873    +  CDS            AmpR: β-lactamase; bla; confers resistance to ampicillin, carbenicillin, and related antibiotics
   9044..9632    +  rep_origin     ori: high-copy-number ColE1/pMB1/pBR322/pUC origin of replication
   9815..9907    +  CDS            lacI (fragment): lac repressor; lacI; The lac repressor binds to the lac operator to inhibit transcription in E. coli. This inhibition can be relieved by adding lactose or isopropyl-β-D-thiogalactopyranoside (IPTG).
   9920..9941    +  protein_bind   CAP binding site: CAP binding activates transcription in the presence of cAMP. E. coli catabolite activator protein
   9956..9986    +  promoter       lac promoter: promoter for the E. coli lac operon
   9994..10010   +  protein_bind   lac operator: The lac repressor binds to the lac operator to inhibit transcription in E. coli. This inhibition can be relieved by adding lactose or isopropyl-β-D-thiogalactopyranoside (IPTG). lac repressor encoded by lacI
  10055..10073   +  promoter       T3 promoter: promoter for bacteriophage T3 RNA polymerase
>Addgene plasmid #144820 | TFORF3344 | addgene full sequence | sequence record 404396 | Addgene NGS Result
TTAATGTAGTCTTATGCAATACTCTTGTAGTCTTGCAACATGGTAACGATGAGTTAGCAACATGCCTTAC
AAGGAGAGAAAAAGCACCGTGCATGCCGATTGGTGGAAGTAAGGTGGTACGATCGTGCCTTATTAGGAAG
GCAACAGACGGGTCTGACATGGATTGGACGAACCACTGAATTGCCGCATTGCAGAGATATTGTATTTAAG
TGCCTAGCTCGATACATAAACGGGTCTCTCTGGTTAGACCAGATCTGAGCCTGGGAGCTCTCTGGCTAAC
TAGGGAACCCACTGCTTAAGCCTCAATAAAGCTTGCCTTGAGTGCTTCAAGTAGTGTGTGCCCGTCTGTT
GTGTGACTCTGGTAACTAGAGATCCCTCAGACCCTTTTAGTCAGTGTGGAAAATCTCTAGCAGTGGCGCC
CGAACAGGGACTTGAAAGCGAAAGGGAAACCAGAGGAGCTCTCTCGACGCAGGACTCGGCTTGCTGAAGC
GCGCACGGCAAGAGGCGAGGGGCGGCGACTGGTGAGTACGCCAAAAATTTTGACTAGCGGAGGCTAGAAG
GAGAGAGATGGGTGCGAGAGCGTCAGTATTAAGCGGGGGAGAATTAGATCGCGATGGGAAAAAATTCGGT
TAAGGCCAGGGGGAAAGAAAAAATATAAATTAAAACATATAGTATGGGCAAGCAGGGAGCTAGAACGATT
CGCAGTTAATCCTGGCCTGTTAGAAACATCAGAAGGCTGTAGACAAATACTGGGACAGCTACAACCATCC
CTTCAGACAGGATCAGAAGAACTTAGATCATTATATAATACAGTAGCAACCCTCTATTGTGTGCATCAAA
GGATAGAGATAAAAGACACCAAGGAAGCTTTAGACAAGATAGAGGAAGAGCAAAACAAAAGTAAGACCAC
CGCACAGCAAGCGGCCGCTGATCTTCAGACCTGGAGGAGGAGATATGAGGGACAATTGGAGAAGTGAATT
ATATAAATATAAAGTAGTAAAAATTGAACCATTAGGAGTAGCACCCACCAAGGCAAAGAGAAGAGTGGTG
CAGAGAGAAAAAAGAGCAGTGGGAATAGGAGCTTTGTTCCTTGGGTTCTTGGGAGCAGCAGGAAGCACTA
TGGGCGCAGCGTCAATGACGCTGACGGTACAGGCCAGACAATTATTGTCTGGTATAGTGCAGCAGCAGAA
CAATTTGCTGAGGGCTATTGAGGCGCAACAGCATCTGTTGCAACTCACAGTCTGGGGCATCAAGCAGCTC
CAGGCAAGAATCCTGGCTGTGGAAAGATACCTAAAGGATCAACAGCTCCTGGGGATTTGGGGTTGCTCTG
GAAAACTCATTTGCACCACTGCTGTGCCTTGGAATGCTAGTTGGAGTAATAAATCTCTGGAACAGATTTG
GAATCACACGACCTGGATGGAGTGGGACAGAGAAATTAACAATTACACAAGCTTAATACACTCCTTAATT
GAAGAATCGCAAAACCAGCAAGAAAAGAATGAACAAGAATTATTGGAATTAGATAAATGGGCAAGTTTGT
GGAATTGGTTTAACATAACAAATTGGCTGTGGTATATAAAATTATTCATAATGATAGTAGGAGGCTTGGT
AGGTTTAAGAATAGTTTTTGCTGTACTTTCTATAGTGAATAGAGTTAGGCAGGGATATTCACCATTATCG
TTTCAGACCCACCTCCCAACCCCGAGGGGACCCATGCATTGCATCTCAATTAGTCAGCAACCAGGTGTGG
AAAGTCCCCAGGCTCCCCAGCAGGCAGAAGTATGCAAAGCATGCGTCTCAATTAGTCAGCAACCATAGTC
CCGCCCCTAACTCCGCCCATCCCGCCCCTAACTCCGCCCAGTTCCGCCCATTCTCCGCCCCATGGCTGAC
TAATTTTTTTTATTTATGCAGAGGCCGAGGCCGCCTCGGCCTCTGAGCTATTCCAGAAGTAGTGAGGAGG
CTTTTTTGGAGGCCTAGGCTTTTGCAAAAAGCTTTCTAGAGGTACCACCGGAGCTTACCATGACCGAGTA
CAAGCCCACGGTGCGCCTCGCCACCCGCGACGACGTCCCCAGGGCCGTACGCACCCTCGCCGCCGCGTTC
GCCGACTACCCCGCCACGCGCCACACCGTCGATCCGGACCGCCACATCGAGCGGGTCACCGAGCTGCAAG
AACTCTTCCTCACGCGCGTCGGGCTCGACATCGGCAAGGTGTGGGTCGCGGACGACGGCGCCGCCGTGGC
GGTCTGGACCACGCCGGAGAGCGTCGAAGCGGGGGCGGTGTTCGCCGAGATCGGCCCGCGCATGGCCGAG
TTGAGCGGTTCCCGGCTGGCCGCGCAGCAACAGATGGAAGGCCTCCTGGCGCCGCACCGGCCCAAGGAGC
CCGCGTGGTTCCTGGCCACCGTCGGCGTCTCGCCCGACCACCAGGGCAAGGGTCTGGGCAGCGCCGTCGT
GCTCCCCGGAGTGGAGGCGGCCGAGCGCGCCGGGGTGCCCGCCTTCCTGGAGACCTCCGCGCCCCGCAAC
CTCCCCTTCTACGAGCGGCTCGGCTTCACCGTCACCGCCGACGTCGAGGTGCCCGAAGGACCGCGCACCT
GGTGCATGACCCGCAAGCCCGGTGCCAGTTAACGAATTCTAGATCTTGAGACAAATGGCAGTATTCATCC
ACAATTTTAAAAGAAAAGGGGGGATTGGGGGGTACAGTGCAGGGGAAAGAATAGTAGACATAATAGCAAC
AGACATACAAACTAAAGAATTACAAAAACAAATTACAAAAATTCAAAATTTTCGGGTTTATTACAGGGAC
AGCAGAGATCCACTTTGGCGCCGGCTCGAGGCCTGCAGGTGCAAAGATGGATAAAGTTTTAAACAGAGAG
GAATCTTTGCAGCTAATGGACCTTCTAGGTCTTGAAAGGAGTGGGAATTGGCTCCGGTGCCCGTCAGTGG
GCAGAGCGCACATCGCCCACAGTCCCCGAGAAGTTGGGGGGAGGGGTCGGCAATTGAACCGGTGCCTAGA
GAAGGTGGCGCGGGGTAAACTGGGAAAGTGATGTCGTGTACTGGCTCCGCCTTTTTCCCGAGGGTGGGGG
AGAACCGTATATAAGTGCAGTAGTCGCCGTGAACGTTCTTTTTCGCAACGGGTTTGCCGCCAGAACACAG
GTAAGTGCCGTGTGTGGTTCCCGCGGGCCTGGCCTCTTTACGGGTTATGGCCCTTGCGTGCCTTGAATTA
CTTCCACCTGGCTGCAGTACGTGATTCTTGATCCCGAGCTTCGGGTTGGAAGTGGGTGGGAGAGTTCGAG
GCCTTGCGCTTAAGGAGCCCCTTCGCCTCGTGCTTGAGTTGAGGCCTGGCCTGGGCGCTGGGGCCGCCGC
GTGCGAATCTGGTGGCACCTTCGCGCCTGTCTCGCTGCTTTCGATAAGTCTCTAGCCATTTAAAATTTTT
GATGACCTGCTGCGACGCTTTTTTTCTGGCAAGATAGTCTTGTAAATGCGGGCCAAGATCTGCACACTGG
TATTTCGGTTTTTGGGGCCGCGGGCGGCGACGGGGCCCGTGCGTCCCAGCGCACATGTTCGGCGAGGCGG
GGCCTGCGAGCGCGGCCACCGAGAATCGGACGGGGGTAGTCTCAAGCTGGCCGGCCTGCTCTGGTGCCTG
GCCTCGCGCCGCCGTGTATCGCCCCGCCCTGGGCGGCAAGGCTGGCCCGGTCGGCACCAGTTGCGTGAGC
GGAAAGATGGCCGCTTCCCGGCCCTGCTGCAGGGAGCTCAAAATGGAGGACGCGGCGCTCGGGAGAGCGG
GCGGGTGAGTCACCCACACAAAGGAAAAGGGCCTTTCCGTCCTCAGCCGTCGCTTCATGTGACTCCACGG
AGTACCGGGCGCCGTCCAGGCACCTCGATTAGTTCTCGAGCTTTTGGAGTACGTCGTCTTTAGGTTGGGG
GGAGGGGTTTTATGCGATGGAGTTTCCCCACACTGAGTGGGTGGAGACTGAAGTTAGGCCAGCTTGGCAC
TTGATGTAATTCTCCTTGGAATTTGCCCTTTTTGAGTTTGGATCTTGGTTCATTCTCAAGCCTCAGACAG
TGGTTCAAAGTTTTTTTCTTCCATTTCAGGTGTCGTGAGGCTAGCATCGATTGATCAACAAGTTTGTACA
AAAAAGTTGGCATGGGAGATATCTTTTTGTGTAAGAAAGTGGAATCACCAAAGAAGAATTTGAGAGAATC
CAAACAAAGGGAGGAGGATGATGAAGATCCAGATCTGATCTATGTTGGGGTGGAGCATGTACATAGAGAT
GCTGAAGTTCTCTTTGTCGGGATGATTTCAAATTCAAAACCAGTCGTTTCAAACATTTTGAACAGAGTCA
CCCCAGGCTCAAATTCAAGAAGAAAGAAAGGCCACTTCCGTCAATATCCTGCTCACGTGTCGCAGCCTGC
AAATCATGTGACCTCTATGGCAAAAGCCATCATGCCGGTTTCTCTGTCTGAGGGGCGATCGACAGATAGT
CCTGTCACTATGAAGTCTTCATCTGAACCTGGTTATAAAATGAGCTCACCACAAGTTGTTTCTCCCAGTT
CCTCAGACTCGCTCCCCCCAGGGACTCAGTGTCTAGTTGGAGCTATGGTCTCTGGAGGAGGCAGAAATGA
GAGTTCTCCTGATTCAAAGCGACTTTCCACTTCAGATATAAACAGCAGAGATTCCAAAAGGGTTAAACTC
AGGGATGGAATCCCAGGGGTACCTTCTTTAGCTGTGGTCCCTTCAGATATGTCTTCTACAATAAGCACAA
ATACACCCTCACAGGGGATCTGCAACTCATCAAACCATGTTCAGAATGGAGTAACATTTCCTTGGCCTGA
TGCTAATGGAAAGGCACATTTCAATCTTACAGATCCAGAGAGAGCAAGTGAGTCTGCCCTGGCAATGACA
GACATTTCAAGTCTAGCAAGTCAAAACAAGACCTTTGATCCCAAGAAAGAAAATCCCATCGTGTTACTTA
GCGACTTTTACTATGGACAGCATAAAGGAGATGGGCAGCCGGAACAGAAGACTCACACCACCTTTAAATG
CCTCAGCTGCGTGAAAGTTCTAAAAAATATTAAGTTTATGAATCACATGAAGCATCATTTGGAATTTGAG
AAGCAGAGGAACGACAGCTGGGAAGACCACACCACCTGCCAGCACTGCCACCGGCAGTTTCCCACTCCCT
TCCAGCTACAGTGTCACATTGATAGTGTACACATCGCCATGGGGCCCTCTGCTGTCTGTAAAATCTGTGA
ATTGTCATTTGAAACAGATCAGGTCCTCTTACAACACATGAAGGACCATCATAAGCCTGGCGAAATGCCT
TATGTGTGCCAGGTTTGCCATTACAGATCGTCGGTCTTTGCTGATGTGGAAACACATTTTAGAACGTGCC
ATGAAAACACAAAGAATTTGCTTTGTCTGTTTTGTCTCAAACTTTTCAAAACTGCAATACCATACATGAA
TCATTGTTGGAGGCACAGCAGAAGGAGGGTCCTTCAGTGTTCCAAGTGCCGGCTACAGTTTTTGACGTTG
AAGGAGGAAATAGAGCACAAAACCAAGGACCATCAAACATTTAAAAAGCCGGAGCAACTGCAAGGGTTGC
CTAGTGAAACAAAAGTTATTATTCAAACTTCAGTTCAGCCAGGATCAAGTGGTATGGCTTCCGTTATTGT
TAGCAACACTGACCCTCAGTCTTCTCCTGTAAAAACTAAAAAGAAGACGGCTATGAACACTAGAGATTCC
AGACTCCCTTGCAGCAAGGATTCTAGCTGCCCAACTTTCTTGTACAAAGTGGTTGATATCGGTAAGCCTA
TCCCTAACCCTCTCCTCGGTCTCGATTCTACGTAGTAATGAACTAGTCCGTAACTTGAAAGTATTTCGAT
TTCTTGGCTTTATATATCTTGTGGAAAGGACGACTGTTCAATTGGTGACTAACCCACACGCGTTAAGTCG
ACAATCAACCTCTGGATTACAAAATTTGTGAAAGATTGACTGGTATTCTTAACTATGTTGCTCCTTTTAC
GCTATGTGGATACGCTGCTTTAATGCCTTTGTATCATGCTATTGCTTCCCGTATGGCTTTCATTTTCTCC
TCCTTGTATAAATCCTGGTTGCTGTCTCTTTATGAGGAGTTGTGGCCCGTTGTCAGGCAACGTGGCGTGG
TGTGCACTGTGTTTGCTGACGCAACCCCCACTGGTTGGGGCATTGCCACCACCTGTCAGCTCCTTTCCGG
GACTTTCGCTTTCCCCCTCCCTATTGCCACGGCGGAACTCATCGCCGCCTGCCTTGCCCGCTGCTGGACA
GGGGCTCGGCTGTTGGGCACTGACAATTCCGTGGTGTTGTCGGGGAAATCATCGTCCTTTCCTTGGCTGC
TCGCCTGTGTTGCCACCTGGATTCTGCGCGGGACGTCCTTCTGCTACGTCCCTTCGGCCCTCAATCCAGC
GGACCTTCCTTCCCGCGGCCTGCTGCCGGCTCTGCGGCCTCTTCCGCGTCTTCGCCTTCGCCCTCAGACG
AGTCGGATCTCCCTTTGGGCCGCCTCCCCGCGTCGACTTTAAGACCAATGACTTACAAGGCAGCTGTAGA
TCTTAGCCACTTTTTAAAAGAAAAGGGGGGACTGGAAGGGCTAATTCACTCCCAACGAAGACAAGATCTG
CTTTTTGCTTGTACTGGGTCTCTCTGGTTAGACCAGATCTGAGCCTGGGAGCTCTCTGGCTAACTAGGGA
ACCCACTGCTTAAGCCTCAATAAAGCTTGCCTTGAGTGCTTCAAGTAGTGTGTGCCCGTCTGTTGTGTGA
CTCTGGTAACTAGAGATCCCTCAGACCCTTTTAGTCAGTGTGGAAAATCTCTAGCAGTACGTATAGTAGT
TCATGTCATCTTATTATTCAGTATTTATAACTTGCAAAGAAATGAATATCAGAGAGTGAGAGGAACTTGT
TTATTGCAGCTTATAATGGTTACAAATAAAGCAATAGCATCACAAATTTCACAAATAAAGCATTTTTTTC
ACTGCATTCTAGTTGTGGTTTGTCCAAACTCATCAATGTATCTTATCATGTCTGGCTCTAGCTATCCCGC
CCCTAACTCCGCCCATCCCGCCCCTAACTCCGCCCAGTTCCGCCCATTCTCCGCCCCATGGCTGACTAAT
TTTTTTTATTTATGCAGAGGCCGAGGCCGCCTCGGCCTCTGAGCTATTCCAGAAGTAGTGAGGAGGCTTT
TTTGGAGGCCTAGGGACGTACCCAATTCGCCCTATAGTGAGTCGTATTACGCGCGCTCACTGGCCGTCGT
TTTACAACGTCGTGACTGGGAAAACCCTGGCGTTACCCAACTTAATCGCCTTGCAGCACATCCCCCTTTC
GCCAGCTGGCGTAATAGCGAAGAGGCCCGCACCGATCGCCCTTCCCAACAGTTGCGCAGCCTGAATGGCG
AATGGG
[124 nt withheld, positions 7427-7550]
C
[91 nt withheld, positions 7552-7642]
A
[49 nt withheld, positions 7644-7692]
CCTTTGACGTTGGAGTCCACGTTCTTT
[37 nt withheld, positions 7720-7756]
ACCCTATCTCGGTCTATTCTTTTGATTTATAAGGGATTTTGCCGATTTCGGCCTATTGGTTAAAAAATGA
GCTGATTTAACAAAAATTTAACGCGAATTTTAACAAAATATTAACGCTTACAATTTAGGTGGCACTTTTC
GGGGAAATGTGCGCGGAACCCCTATTTGTTTATTTTTCTAAATACATTCAAATATGTATCCGCTCATGAG
ACAATAACCCTGATAAATGCTTCAATAATATTGAAAAAGGAAGAGTATGAGTATTCAACATTTCCGTGTC
GCCCTTATTCCCTTTTTTGCGGCATTTTGCCTTCCTGTTTTTGCTCACCCAGAAACGCTGGTGAAAGTAA
AAGATGCTGAAGATCAGTTGGGTGCACGAGTGGGTTACATCGAACTGGATCTCAACAGCGGTAAGATCCT
TGAGAGTTTTCGCCCCGAAGAACGTTTTCCAATGATGAGCACTTTTAAAGTTCTGCTATGTGGCGCGGTA
TTATCCCGTATTGACGCCGGGCAAGAGCAACTCGGTCGCCGCATACACTATTCTCAGAATGACTTGGTTG
AGTACTCACCAGTCACAGAAAAGCATCTTACGGATGGCATGACAGTAAGAGAATTATGCAGTGCTGCCAT
AACCATGAGTGATAACACTGCGGCCAACTTACTTCTGACAACGATCGGAGGACCGAAGGAGCTAACCGCT
TTTTTGCACAACATGGGGGATCATGTAACTCGCCTTGATCGTTGGGAACCGGAGCTGAATGAAGCCATAC
CAAACGACGAGCGTGACACCACGATGCCTGTAGCAATGGCAACAACGTTGCGCAAACTATTAACTGGCGA
ACTACTTACTCTAGCTTCCCGGCAACAATTAATAGACTGGATGGAGGCGGATAAAGTTGCAGGACCACTT
CTGCGCTCGGCCCTTCCGGCTGGCTGGTTTATTGCTGATAAATCTGGAGCCGGTGAGCGTGGGTCTCGCG
GTATCATTGCAGCACTGGGGCCAGATGGTAAGCCCTCCCGTATCGTAGTTATCTACACGACGGGGAGTCA
GGCAACTATGGATGAACGAAATAGACAGATCGCTGAGATAGGTGCCTCACTGATTAAGCATTGGTAACTG
TCAGACCAAGTTTACTCATATATACTTTAGATTGATTTAAAACTTCATTTTTAATTTAAAAGGATCTAGG
TGAAGATCCTTTTTGATAATCTCATGACCAAAATCCCTTAACGTGAGTTTTCGTTCCACTGAGCGTCAGA
CCCCGTAGAAAAGATCAAAGGATCTTCTTGAGATCCTTTTTTTCTGCGCGTAATCTGCTGCTTGCAAACA
AAAAAACCACCGCTACCAGCGGTGGTTTGTTTGCCGGATCAAGAGCTACCAACTCTTTTTCCGAAGGTAA
CTGGCTTCAGCAGAGCGCAGATACCAAATACTGTTCTTCTAGTGTAGCCGTAGTTAGGCCACCACTTCAA
GAACTCTGTAGCACCGCCTACATACCTCGCTCTGCTAATCCTGTTACCAGTGGCTGCTGCCAGTGGCGAT
AAGTCGTGTCTTACCGGGTTGGACTCAAGACGATAGTTACCGGATAAGGCGCAGCGGTCGGGCTGAACGG
GGGGTTCGTGCACACAGCCCAGCTTGGAGCGAACGACCTACACCGAACTGAGATACCTACAGCGTGAGCT
ATGAGAAAGCGCCACGCTTCCCGAAGGGAGAAAGGCGGACAGGTATCCGGTAAGCGGCAGGGTCGGAACA
GGAGAGCGCACGAGGGAGCTTCCAGGGGGAAACGCCTGGTATCTTTATAGTCCTGTCGGGTTTCGCCACC
TCTGACTTGAGCGTCGATTTTTGTGATGCTCGTCAGGGGGGCGGAGCCTATGGAAAAACGCCAGCAACGC
GGCCTTTTTACGGTTCCTGGCCTTTTGCTGGCCTTTTGCTCACATGTTCTTTCCTGCGTTATCCCCTGAT
TCTGTGGATAACCGTATTACCGCCTTTGAGTGAGCTGATACCGCTCGCCGCAGCCGAACGACCGAGCGCA
GCGAGTCAGTGAGCGAGGAAGCGGAAGAGCGCCCAATACGCAAACCGCCTCTCCCCGCGCGTTGGCCGAT
TCATTAATGCAGCTGGCACGACAGGTTTCCCGACTGGAAAGCGGGCAGTGAGCGCAACGCAATTAATGTG
AGTTAGCTCACTCATTAGGCACCCCAGGCTTTACACTTTATGCTTCCGGCTCGTATGTTGTGTGGAATTG
TGAGCGGATAACAATTTCACACAGGAAACAGCTATGACCATGATTACGCCAAGCGCGCAATTAACCCTCA
CTAAAGGGAACAAAAGCTGGAGCTGCAAGC
