>Addgene plasmid #144820 | TFORF3344 | depositor partial sequence | sequence record 286575 | Insert
ATCGATTGATCAACAAGTTTGTACAAAAAAGTTGGCATGGGAGATATCTTTTTGTGTAAGAAAGTGGAAT
CACCAAAGAAGAATTTGAGAGAATCCAAACAAAGGGAGGAGGATGATGAAGATCCAGATCTGATCTATGT
TGGGGTGGAGCATGTACATAGAGATGCTGAAGTTCTCTTTGTCGGGATGATTTCAAATTCAAAACCAGTC
GTTTCAAACATTTTGAACAGAGTCACCCCAGGCTCAAATTCAAGAAGAAAGAAAGGCCACTTCCGTCAAT
ATCCTGCTCACGTGTCGCAGCCTGCAAATCATGTGACCTCTATGGCAAAAGCCATCATGCCGGTTTCTCT
GTCTGAGGGGCGATCGACAGATAGTCCTGTCACTATGAAGTCTTCATCTGAACCTGGTTATAAAATGAGC
TCACCACAAGTTGTTTCTCCCAGTTCCTCAGACTCGCTCCCCCCAGGGACTCAGTGTCTAGTTGGAGCTA
TGGTCTCTGGAGGAGGCAGAAATGAGAGTTCTCCTGATTCAAAGCGACTTTCCACTTCAGATATAAACAG
CAGAGATTCCAAAAGGGTTAAACTCAGGGATGGAATCCCAGGGGTACCTTCTTTAGCTGTGGTCCCTTCA
GATATGTCTTCTACAATAAGCACAAATACACCCTCACAGGGGATCTGCAACTCATCAAACCATGTTCAGA
ATGGAGTAACATTTCCTTGGCCTGATGCTAATGGAAAGGCACATTTCAATCTTACAGATCCAGAGAGAGC
AAGTGAGTCTGCCCTGGCAATGACAGACATTTCAAGTCTAGCAAGTCAAAACAAGACCTTTGATCCCAAG
AAAGAAAATCCCATCGTGTTACTTAGCGACTTTTACTATGGACAGCATAAAGGAGATGGGCAGCCGGAAC
AGAAGACTCACACCACCTTTAAATGCCTCAGCTGCGTGAAAGTTCTAAAAAATATTAAGTTTATGAATCA
CATGAAGCATCATTTGGAATTTGAGAAGCAGAGGAACGACAGCTGGGAAGACCACACCACCTGCCAGCAC
TGCCACCGGCAGTTTCCCACTCCCTTCCAGCTACAGTGTCACATTGATAGTGTACACATCGCCATGGGGC
CCTCTGCTGTCTGTAAAATCTGTGAATTGTCATTTGAAACAGATCAGGTCCTCTTACAACACATGAAGGA
CCATCATAAGCCTGGCGAAATGCCTTATGTGTGCCAGGTTTGCCATTACAGATCGTCGGTCTTTGCTGAT
GTGGAAACACATTTTAGAACGTGCCATGAAAACACAAAGAATTTGCTTTGTCTGTTTTGTCTCAAACTTT
TCAAAACTGCAATACCATACATGAATCATTGTTGGAGGCACAGCAGAAGGAGGGTCCTTCAGTGTTCCAA
GTGCCGGCTACAGTTTTTGACGTTGAAGGAGGAAATAGAGCACAAAACCAAGGACCATCAAACATTTAAA
AAGCCGGAGCAACTGCAAGGGTTGCCTAGTGAAACAAAAGTTATTATTCAAACTTCAGTTCAGCCAGGAT
CAAGTGGTATGGCTTCCGTTATTGTTAGCAACACTGACCCTCAGTCTTCTCCTGTAAAAACTAAAAAGAA
GACGGCTATGAACACTAGAGATTCCAGACTCCCTTGCAGCAAGGATTCTAGCTGCCCAACTTTCTTGTAC
AAAGTGGTTGATATCGGTAAGCCTATCCCTAACCCTCTCCTCGGTCTCGATTCTACGTAGTAATGAACTA
GTCCGTAACTTGAAAGTATTTCGATTTCTTGGCTTTATATATCTTGTGGAAAGGACGACTGTTCAATTGG
TGACTAACCCAC
