>Addgene plasmid #144820 | TFORF3344 | depositor partial sequence | sequence record 286576 | Barcode
CTGTTCAATTGGTGACTAACCCAC
